Addgene plasmid #103672: LSB-hsa-miR-607
Purpose: Used to sense miRNA activity using fluorescence based tools. hsa-miR-607 target in 3' UTR of of mKate. miRNA activity can be measured by the repression of mKate2 relative to EBFP2 fluorescent proteins . Plasmid is inherently unstable; please see Depositor Comments
Depositing lab: Ron Weiss. Depositing organization: Massachusetts Institute of Technology. Publication: A mixed antagonistic/synergistic miRNA repression model enables accurate predictions of multi-input miRNA sensor activity. Gam JJ, Babb J, Weiss R. Nat Commun. 2018 Jun 22;9(1):2430. doi: 10.1038/s41467-018-04575-0. PubMed 29934631.
Backbone
  Vector backbone: Low Sensor Backbone (LSB)
  Vector type: Mammalian Expression, Synthetic Biology
Growth in bacteria
  Bacterial resistance: Ampicillin and Kanamycin, 100 & 50 μg/mL
  Growth temperature: 30°C
  Growth strain: NEB Stable
  Copy number: High Copy
Gene/Insert
  Gene/Insert name: hsa-miR-607 target
  Species: H. sapiens (human)
  Entrez Gene: MIR607 (a.k.a. MIRN607, hsa-mir-607)
  Promoter: EF-1a
  Cloning method: Gibson Cloning
Terms and licenses: Academic/Nonprofit Terms; Industry Terms: Not Available to Industry
Depositor comments: Please note that this plasmid is inherently unstable due to a repeating poly A element. We recommend performing a diagnostic digest on multiple colonies upon receipt. The depositors would like to note the presence of several discrepancies between the depositor sequence and physical plasmid sequence. In particular, the sequences upstream and downstream of the puromycin coding region have 10 bp insertions which do not affect the ability to perform puromycin selection. The sequences for those regions within the physical plasmids are as follows: Upstream of Puro: GAATTCGACCGCCTGTCTCAAGGTGCCACC; Downstream of Puro: GCTTTGAGACTACGCGTGAATTCACTCCTC. Please contact if you are interested in this plasmid prior to placing an order.
How to cite: LSB-hsa-miR-607 was a gift from Ron Weiss (Addgene plasmid # 103672 ; http://n2t.net/addgene:103672 ; RRID:Addgene_103672)
