[The description below was written by a language model from this plasmid's Addgene catalogue record and pLannotate feature annotations shown in this document.]
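Description:
LSB-hsa-miR-607 is a mammalian expression plasmid of about 11 kb built on the Low Sensor Backbone (LSB). It is a synthetic-biology tool for reporting the activity of the human microRNA hsa-miR-607 through fluorescence. It replicates in E. coli from a high-copy ColE1/pUC-type origin and carries both an ampicillin (β-lactamase) and a kanamycin (aminoglycoside phosphotransferase) resistance gene, with both antibiotics listed for selection. A puromycin N-acetyltransferase coding sequence followed by a rabbit β-globin polyadenylation signal is also present for selection in mammalian cells, although no promoter driving it is annotated in the feature table.

The payload consists of two parallel transcription units of similar architecture. Each has a human EF-1α core promoter with its intron A, a fluorescent protein coding sequence flanked by Gateway attB1 and attB2 scars (with attB4 upstream of the promoter), and a β-globin 3' region with its poly(A) signal. One unit expresses the red protein mKate2 and, according to the record, carries the hsa-miR-607 target in its 3' UTR. This target is not separately annotated but probably lies in the unannotated stretch between attB2 and the β-globin sequence. The other unit expresses the blue protein EBFP2 without a target and serves as an internal reference for delivery and expression. When miR-607 is active in a transfected cell, the mKate2 transcript is repressed, so the drop in mKate2 relative to EBFP2 gives a ratiometric measure of miRNA activity.

The depositor notes that the repeated poly(A) elements make the plasmid inherently unstable. The physical plasmid also differs slightly from the deposited sequence, including short insertions flanking the puromycin gene that are said not to affect selection.
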