Features (pLannotate 1.2.2; 28 found; start..end, strand, type, name):
     87..675     -  rep_origin     ori: high-copy-number ColE1/pMB1/pBR322/pUC origin of replication
    846..1706    -  CDS            AmpR: β-lactamase; bla; confers resistance to ampicillin, carbenicillin, and related antibiotics
   1707..1778    -  promoter       AmpR promoter: bla
   1857..2456    +  CDS            PuroR: puromycin N-acetyltransferase; pac from Streptomyces alboniger; confers resistance to puromycin
   2461..2541    +  CDS            HBB (fragment): HBB_PONPY - Experimental evidence at transcript level: Swiss-Prot protein existence level 2. Involved in oxygen transport from the lung to the various peripheral tissues. From Pongo pygmaeus (Bornean orangutan).
   2612..2667    +  polyA_signal   β-globin poly(A) signal: rabbit β-globin polyadenylation signal (Gil and Proudfoot, 1987)
   3646..3666    +  protein_bind   attB4: mutant version of attB; core recombination site for the Gateway® BP reaction BP Clonase™
   3734..3945    +  promoter       EF-1α core promoter: core promoter for human elongation factor EF-1α
   3946..4884    +  intron         EF-1α intron A: intron upstream of the start codon of human EF-1α
   4911..4931    +  protein_bind   attB1: mutant version of attB; core recombination site for the Gateway® BP reaction BP Clonase™
   4951..5646    +  CDS            mKate2: mKate2 is a basic (constitutively fluorescent) red fluorescent protein published in 2009, derived from Entacmaea quadricolor. It is reported to be a rapidly-maturing monomer with moderate acid sensitivity.
   5666..5690    -  protein_bind   attB2: mutant version of attB; recombination site for the Gateway® BP reaction BP Clonase™
   5830..5904    +  CDS            HBB (fragment): HBB_PONPY - Experimental evidence at transcript level: Swiss-Prot protein existence level 2. Involved in oxygen transport from the lung to the various peripheral tissues. From Pongo pygmaeus (Bornean orangutan).
   5975..6030    +  polyA_signal   β-globin poly(A) signal: rabbit β-globin polyadenylation signal (Gil and Proudfoot, 1987)
   6414..6439    +  misc_feature   SA: splice acceptor site
   7111..7131    +  protein_bind   attB4: mutant version of attB; core recombination site for the Gateway® BP reaction BP Clonase™
   7199..7410    +  promoter       EF-1α core promoter: core promoter for human elongation factor EF-1α
   7411..8349    +  intron         EF-1α intron A: intron upstream of the start codon of human EF-1α
   8376..8396    +  protein_bind   attB1: mutant version of attB; core recombination site for the Gateway® BP reaction BP Clonase™
   8407..9123    +  CDS            EBFP2: EBFP2 is a basic (constitutively fluorescent) blue fluorescent protein published in 2007, derived from Aequorea victoria. It is reported to be a rapidly-maturing monomer with moderate acid sensitivity.
   9131..9155    -  protein_bind   attB2: mutant version of attB; recombination site for the Gateway® BP reaction BP Clonase™
   9159..9239    +  CDS            HBB (fragment): HBB_PONPY - Experimental evidence at transcript level: Swiss-Prot protein existence level 2. Involved in oxygen transport from the lung to the various peripheral tissues. From Pongo pygmaeus (Bornean orangutan).
   9310..9365    +  polyA_signal   β-globin poly(A) signal: rabbit β-globin polyadenylation signal (Gil and Proudfoot, 1987)
   9748..9770    -  protein_bind   lac operator (fragment): The lac repressor binds to the lac operator to inhibit transcription in E. coli. This inhibition can be relieved by adding lactose or isopropyl-β-D-thiogalactopyranoside (IPTG). lac repressor encoded by lacI
   9774..9804    -  promoter       lac promoter: promoter for the E. coli lac operon
   9819..9840    -  protein_bind   CAP binding site: CAP binding activates transcription in the presence of cAMP. E. coli catabolite activator protein
   9853..9892    -  CDS            lacI (fragment): lac repressor; lacI; The lac repressor binds to the lac operator to inhibit transcription in E. coli. This inhibition can be relieved by adding lactose or isopropyl-β-D-thiogalactopyranoside (IPTG).
  10065..10874   +  CDS            KanR: aminoglycoside phosphotransferase; aph(3')-Ia; confers resistance to kanamycin in bacteria or G418 (Geneticin®) in eukaryotes
>Addgene plasmid #103672 | LSB-hsa-miR-607 | depositor full sequence | sequence record 196392 | Full Sequence
AATTGAGGGGATAACGCAGGAAAGAACATGTGAGCAAAAGGCCAGCAAAAGGCCAGGAACCGTAAAAAGG
CCGCGTTGCTGGCGTTTTTCCATAGGCTCCGCCCCCCTGACGAGCATCACAAAAATCGACGCTCAAGTCA
GAGGTGGCGAAACCCGACAGGACTATAAAGATACCAGGCGTTTCCCCCTGGAAGCTCCCTCGTGCGCTCT
CCTGTTCCGACCCTGCCGCTTACCGGATACCTGTCCGCCTTTCTCCCTTCGGGAAGCGTGGCGCTTTCTC
ATAGCTCACGCTGTAGGTATCTCAGTTCGGTGTAGGTCGTTCGCTCCAAGCTGGGCTGTGTGCACGAACC
CCCCGTTCAGCCCGACCGCTGCGCCTTATCCGGTAACTATCGTCTTGAGTCCAACCCGGTAAGACACGAC
TTATCGCCACTGGCAGCAGCCACTGGTAACAGGATTAGCAGAGCGAGGTATGTAGGCGGTGCTACAGAGT
TCTTGAAGTGGTGGCCTAACTACGGCTACACTAGAAGAACAGTATTTGGTATCTGCGCTCTGCTGAAGCC
AGTTACCTTCGGAAAAAGAGTTGGTAGCTCTTGATCCGGCAAACAAACCACCGCTGGTAGCGGTGGTTTT
TTTGTTTGCAAGCAGCAGATTACGCGCAGAAAAAAAGGATCTCAAGAAGATCCTTTGATCTTTTCTACGG
GGTCTGACGCTCAGTGGAACGAAAACTCACGTTAAGGGATTTTGGTCATGAGATTATCAAAAAGGATCTT
CACCTAGATCCTTTTAAATTAAAAATGAAGTTTTAAATCAATCTAAAGTATATATGAGTAAACTTGGTCT
GACAGTTACCAATGCTTAATCAGTGAGGCACCTATCTCAGCGATCTGTCTATTTCGTTCATCCATAGTTG
CCTGACTCCCCGTCGTGTAGATAACTACGATACGGGAGGGCTTACCATCTGGCCCCAGTGCTGCAATGAT
ACCGCGAGAACCACGCTCACCGGCTCCAGATTTATCAGCAATAAACCAGCCAGCCGGAAGGGCCGAGCGC
AGAAGTGGTCCTGCAACTTTATCCGCCTCCATCCAGTCTATTAATTGTTGCCGGGAAGCTAGAGTAAGTA
GTTCGCCAGTTAATAGTTTGCGCAACGTTGTTGCCATTGCTACAGGCATCGTGGTGTCACGCTCGTCGTT
TGGTATGGCTTCATTCAGCTCCGGTTCCCAACGATCAAGGCGAGTTACATGATCCCCCATGTTGTGCAAA
AAAGCGGTTAGCTCCTTCGGTCCTCCGATCGTTGTCAGAAGTAAGTTGGCCGCAGTGTTATCACTCATGG
TTATGGCAGCACTGCATAATTCTCTTACTGTCATGCCATCCGTAAGATGCTTTTCTGTGACTGGTGAGTA
CTCAACCAAGTCATTCTGAGAATAGTGTATGCGGCGACCGAGTTGCTCTTGCCCGGCGTCAATACGGGAT
AATACCGCGCCACATAGCAGAACTTTAAAAGTGCTCATCATTGGAAAACGTTCTTCGGGGCGAAAACTCT
CAAGGATCTTACCGCTGTTGAGATCCAGTTCGATGTAACCCACTCGTGCACCCAACTGATCTTCAGCATC
TTTTACTTTCACCAGCGTTTCTGGGTGAGCAAAAACAGGAAGGCAAAATGCCGCAAAAAAGGGAATAAGG
GCGACACGGAAATGTTGAATACTCATACTCTTCCTTTTTCAATATTATTGAAGCATTTATCAGGGTTATT
GTCTCATGAGCGGATACATATTTGAATGTAGCTCCGAATTTCTCGAGGGCTTGTCGACGACGGCGGTCTC
CGTCGTCAGGATCATGAATTCGACCCGCCTGCCACCATGACCGAGTACAAGCCCACGGTGCGCCTCGCCA
CCCGCGACGACGTCCCCCGGGCCGTACGCACCCTCGCCGCCGCGTTCGCCGACTACCCCGCCACGCGCCA
CACCGTCGACCCGGACCGCCACATCGAGCGGGTCACCGAGCTGCAAGAACTCTTCCTCACGCGCGTCGGG
CTCGACATCGGCAAGGTGTGGGTCGCGGACGACGGCGCCGCGGTGGCGGTCTGGACCACGCCGGAGAGCG
TCGAAGCGGGGGCGGTGTTCGCCGAGATCGGCCCGCGCATGGCCGAGTTGAGCGGTTCCCGGCTGGCCGC
GCAGCAACAGATGGAAGGCCTCCTGGCGCCGCACCGGCCCAAGGAGCCCGCGTGGTTCCTGGCCACCGTC
GGCGTCTCGCCCGACCACCAGGGCAAGGGTCTGGGCAGCGCCGTCGTGCTCCCCGGAGTGGAGGCGGCCG
AGCGCGCCGGGGTGCCCGCCTTCCTGGAGACATCCGCGCCCCGCAACCTCCCCTTCTACGAGCGGCTCGG
CTTCACCGTCACCGCCGACGTCGAGGTGCCCGAAGGACCGCGCACCTGGTGCATGACCCGCAAGCCCGGT
GCCTGATACGCGTGAATTCACTCCTCAGGTGCAGGCTGCCTATCAGAAGGTGGTGGCTGGTGTGGCCAAT
GCCCTGGCTCACAAATACCACTGAGATCTTTTTCCCTCTGCCAAAAATTATGGGGACATCATGAAGCCCC
TTGAGCATCTGACTTCTGGCTAATAAAGGAAATTTATTTTCATTGCAATAGTGTGTTGGAATTTTTTGTG
TCTCTCACTCGGAAGGACATATGGGAGGGCAAATCATTTAAAACATCAGAATGAGTATTTGGTTTAGAGT
TTGGCAACATATGCCCATATGCTGGCTGCCATGAACAAAGGTTGGCTATAAAGAGGTCATCAGTATATGA
AACAGCCCCCTGCTGTCCATTCCTTATTCCATAGAAAAGCCTTGACTTGAGGTTAGATTTTTTTTATATT
TTGTTTTGTGTTATTTTTTTCTTTAACATCCCTAAAATTTTCCTTACATGTTTTACTAGCCAGATTTTTC
CTCCTCTCCTGACTACTCCCAGTCATAGCTGTCCCTCTTCTCTTATGGAGATCCCTCGACCTGCAGCCCA
AGCTTGAATTCTCTAGAATTACCCTGTTATCCCTATGCTTGGTTTACCGAGCTCTTATTGGTTTTCAAAC
TTCATTGACTGTGCCCAACGCGCCTGGGAGCTCACGGGGACAGCCCCCCCCCAAAGCCCCCAGGGATGTA
ATTACGTCCCTCCCCCGCTAGGGGGCAGCAGCGAGCCGCCCGGGGCTCCGCTCCGGTCCGGCGCTCCCCC
CGCATCCCCGAGCCGGCAGCGTGCGGGGACAGCCCGGGCACGGGGAAGGTGGCACGGGATCGCTTTCCTC
TGAACGCTTCTCGCTGCTCTTTGAGCCTGCAGACACCTGGGGGGATACGGGGAAAAAGCTAGGCTGAAAG
ACCGGTTCTTAGAATGACACGCGCCTGGGAGCTCACGGGGACAGCCCCCCCCCAAAGCCCCCAGGGATGT
AATTACGTCCCTCCCCCGCTAGGGGGCAGCAGCGAGCCGCCCGGGGCTCCGCTCCGGTCCGGCGCTCCCC
CCGCATCCCCGAGCCGGCAGCGTGCGGGGACAGCCCGGGCACGGGGAAGGTGGCACGGGATCGCTTTCCT
CTGAACGCTTCTCGCTGCTCTTTGAGCCTGCAGACACCTGGGGGGATACGGGGAAAAAGCTAACTTCTGA
GACGACAACTTTGTATAGAAAAGTTGGCTCCGAATTCGCCCTTGACAGCAGAGATCCAGTTTGGTTAATT
AATTGGCTCCGGTGCCCGTCAGTGGGCAGAGCGCACATCGCCCACAGTCCCCGAGAAGTTGTGGGGAGGG
GTCGGCAATTGAACCGGTGCCTAGAGAAGGTGGCGCGGGGTAAACTGGGAAAGTGATGTCGTGTACTGGC
TCCGCCTTTTTCCCGAGGGTGGGGGAGAACCGTATATAAGTGCAGTAGTCGCCGTGAACGTTCTTTTTCG
CAACGGGTTTGCCGCCAGAACACAGGTAAGTGCCGTGTGTGGTTCCCGCGGGCCTGGCCTCTTTACGGGT
TATGGCCCTTGCGTGCCTTGAATTACTTCCACCTGGCTGCAGTACGTGATTCTTGATCCCGAGCTTCGGG
TTGGAAGTGGGTGGGAGAGTTCGAGGCCTTGCGCTTAAGGAGCCCCTTCGCCTCGTGCTTGAGTTGAGGC
CTGGCCTGGGCGCTGGGGCCGCCGCGTGCGAATCTGGTGGCACCTTCGCGCCTGTCTCGCTGCTTTCGAT
AAGTCTCTAGCCATTTAAAATTTTTGATGACCTGCTGCGACGCTTTTTTTCTGGCAAGATAGTCTTGTAA
ATGCGGGCCAAGATCTGCACACTGGTATTTCGGTTTTTGGGGCCGCGGGCGGCGACGGGGCCCGTGCGTC
CCAGCGCACATGTTCGGCGAGGCGGGGCCTGCGAGCGCGGCCACCGAGAATCGGACGGGGGTAGTCTCAA
GCTGGCCGGCCTGCTCTGGTGCCTGGCCTCGCGCCGCCGTGTATCGCCCCGCCCTGGGCGGCAAGGCTGG
CCCGGTCGGCACCAGTTGCGTGAGCGGAAAGATGGCCGCTTCCCGGCCCTGCTGCAGGGAGCTCAAAATG
GAGGACGCGGCGCTCGGGAGAGCGGGCGGGTGAGTCACCCACACAAAGGAAAAGGGCCTTTCCGTCCTCA
GCCGTCGCTTCATGTGACTCCACGGAGTACCGGGCGCCGTCCAGGCACCTCGATTAGTTCTCGAGCTTTT
GGAGTACGTCGTCTTTAGGTTGGGGGGAGGGGTTTTATGCGATGGAGTTTCCCCACACTGAGTGGGTGGA
GACTGAAGTTAGGCCAGCTTGGCACTTGATGTAATTCTCCTTGGAATTTGCCCTTTTTGAGTTTGGATCT
TGGTTCATTCTCAAGCCTCAGACAGTGGTTCAAAGTTTTTTTCTTCCATTTCAGGTGTCGTGAGAAGGGC
GAATTCGACCCAAGTTTGTACAAAAAAGCAGGCTGGATCCAGGTGCCACCATGGTGAGCGAGCTGATTAA
GGAGAACATGCACATGAAGCTGTACATGGAGGGCACCGTGAACAACCACCACTTCAAGTGCACATCCGAG
GGCGAAGGCAAGCCCTACGAGGGCACCCAGACCATGAGAATCAAGGCGGTCGAGGGCGGCCCTCTCCCCT
TCGCCTTCGACATCCTGGCTACCAGCTTCATGTACGGCAGCAAAACCTTCATCAACCACACCCAGGGCAT
CCCCGACTTCTTTAAGCAGTCCTTCCCCGAGGGCTTCACATGGGAGAGAGTCACCACATACGAAGATGGG
GGCGTGCTGACCGCTACCCAGGACACCAGCCTCCAGGACGGCTGCCTCATCTACAACGTCAAGATCAGAG
GGGTGAACTTCCCATCCAACGGCCCTGTGATGCAGAAGAAAACACTCGGCTGGGAGGCCTCCACCGAGAC
ACTGTACCCCGCTGACGGCGGCCTGGAAGGCAGAGCCGACATGGCCCTGAAGCTCGTGGGCGGGGGCCAC
CTGATCTGCAACCTTAAGACCACATACAGATCCAAGAAACCCGCTAAGAACCTCAAGATGCCCGGCGTCT
ACTATGTGGACAGGAGACTGGAAAGAATCAAGGAGGCCGACAAAGAGACATACGTCGAGCAGCACGAGGT
GGCTGTGGCCAGATACTGCGACCTCCCTAGCAAACTGGGGCACAAACTTAATTGAGAATTCTACCACCCA
GCTTTCTTGTACAAAGTGGTACGTCTCAAGACCAGAGGTCTCTGCTTGTATAGAGGTTATAGATCTGGAT
TTGAACGTTATAGATCTGGATTTGAACGTTATAGATCTGGATTTGAACGTTATAGATCTGGATTTGAACC
AACCAGAAGAGACCTGTGCTTCACTCCTCAGGTGCAGGCTGCCTATCAGAAGGTGGTGGCTGGTGTGGCC
AATGCCCTGGCTCACAAATACCACTGAGATCTTTTTCCCTCTGCCAAAAATTATGGGGACATCATGAAGC
CCCTTGAGCATCTGACTTCTGGCTAATAAAGGAAATTTATTTTCATTGCAATAGTGTGTTGGAATTTTTT
GTGTCTCTCACTCGGAAGGACATATGGGAGGGCAAATCATTTAAAACATCAGAATGAGTATTTGGTTTAG
AGTTTGGCAACATATGCCCATATGCTGGCTGCCATGAACAAAGGTTGGCTATAAAGAGGTCATCAGTATA
TGAAACAGCCCCCTGCTGTCCATTCCTTATTCCATAGAAAAGCCTTGACTTGAGGTTAGATTTTTTTTAT
ATTTTGTTTTGTGTTATTTTTTTCTTTAACATCCCTAAAATTTTCCTTACATGTTTTACTAGCCAGATTT
TTCCTCCTCTCCTGACTACTCCCAGTCATAGCTGTCCCTCTTCTCTTATGGAGATCCCGAGCGGTGCGTT
TTTATGCTTGTAGTATTGTATAATGTTTTTAAGATCCAAGCTTCTGACCTCTTCTCTTCCTCCCACAGGG
CCTCGAGACAATTGCATCGATGGTACCAGTGAAAGTCTGCAATGAATTCGAGTTGGCGCGCCTGTCATTC
TAAATCTCTCTTTCAGCCTAAAGCTTTTTCCCCGTATCCCCCCAGGTGTCTGCAGGCTCAAAGAGCAGCG
AGAAGCGTTCAGAGGAAAGCGATCCCGTGCCACCTTCCCCGTGCCCGGGCTGTCCCCGCACGCTGCCGGC
TCGGGGATGCGGGGGGAGCGCCGGACCGGAGCGGAGCCCCGGGCGGCTCGCTGCTGCCCCCTAGCGGGGG
AGGGACGTAATTACATCCCTGGGGGCTTTGGGAGGGGGCTGTCCCCGTGAGCTCCCAGGCGCGCCTGTCA
TTCTAAATCTCTCTTTCAGCCTAAAGCTTTTTCCCCGTATCCCCCCAGGTGTCTGCAGGCTCAAAGAGCA
GCGAGAAGCGTTCAGAGGAAAGCGATCCCGTGCCACCTTCCCCGTGCCCGGGCTGTCCCCGCACGCTGCC
GGCTCGGGGATGCGGGGGGAGCGCCGGACCGGAGCGGAGCCCCGGGCGGCTCGCTGCTGCCCCCTAGCGG
GGGAGGGACGTAATTACATCCCTGGGGGCTTTGGGGGGGGGCTGTCCCCGTGAGCTCCCAGGCGCGCCAA
CTCGGTACCGTATCGATGTCGACGTTAACGCTAGTGATATCAACTTTGTATAGAAAAGTTGGCTCCGAAT
TCGCCCTTGACAGCAGAGATCCAGTTTGGTTAATTAATTGGCTCCGGTGCCCGTCAGTGGGCAGAGCGCA
CATCGCCCACAGTCCCCGAGAAGTTGTGGGGAGGGGTCGGCAATTGAACCGGTGCCTAGAGAAGGTGGCG
CGGGGTAAACTGGGAAAGTGATGTCGTGTACTGGCTCCGCCTTTTTCCCGAGGGTGGGGGAGAACCGTAT
ATAAGTGCAGTAGTCGCCGTGAACGTTCTTTTTCGCAACGGGTTTGCCGCCAGAACACAGGTAAGTGCCG
TGTGTGGTTCCCGCGGGCCTGGCCTCTTTACGGGTTATGGCCCTTGCGTGCCTTGAATTACTTCCACCTG
GCTGCAGTACGTGATTCTTGATCCCGAGCTTCGGGTTGGAAGTGGGTGGGAGAGTTCGAGGCCTTGCGCT
TAAGGAGCCCCTTCGCCTCGTGCTTGAGTTGAGGCCTGGCCTGGGCGCTGGGGCCGCCGCGTGCGAATCT
GGTGGCACCTTCGCGCCTGTCTCGCTGCTTTCGATAAGTCTCTAGCCATTTAAAATTTTTGATGACCTGC
TGCGACGCTTTTTTTCTGGCAAGATAGTCTTGTAAATGCGGGCCAAGATCTGCACACTGGTATTTCGGTT
TTTGGGGCCGCGGGCGGCGACGGGGCCCGTGCGTCCCAGCGCACATGTTCGGCGAGGCGGGGCCTGCGAG
CGCGGCCACCGAGAATCGGACGGGGGTAGTCTCAAGCTGGCCGGCCTGCTCTGGTGCCTGGCCTCGCGCC
GCCGTGTATCGCCCCGCCCTGGGCGGCAAGGCTGGCCCGGTCGGCACCAGTTGCGTGAGCGGAAAGATGG
CCGCTTCCCGGCCCTGCTGCAGGGAGCTCAAAATGGAGGACGCGGCGCTCGGGAGAGCGGGCGGGTGAGT
CACCCACACAAAGGAAAAGGGCCTTTCCGTCCTCAGCCGTCGCTTCATGTGACTCCACGGAGTACCGGGC
GCCGTCCAGGCACCTCGATTAGTTCTCGAGCTTTTGGAGTACGTCGTCTTTAGGTTGGGGGGAGGGGTTT
TATGCGATGGAGTTTCCCCACACTGAGTGGGTGGAGACTGAAGTTAGGCCAGCTTGGCACTTGATGTAAT
TCTCCTTGGAATTTGCCCTTTTTGAGTTTGGATCTTGGTTCATTCTCAAGCCTCAGACAGTGGTTCAAAG
TTTTTTTCTTCCATTTCAGGTGTCGTGAGAAGGGCGAATTCGACCCAAGTTTGTACAAAAAAGCAGGCTC
GCCACCATGGTGAGCAAGGGCGAGGAGCTGTTCACCGGGGTGGTGCCCATCCTGGTCGAGCTGGACGGCG
ACGTAAACGGCCACAAGTTCAGCGTGAGGGGCGAGGGCGAGGGCGATGCCACCAACGGCAAGCTGACCCT
GAAGTTCATCTGCACCACCGGCAAGCTGCCCGTGCCCTGGCCCACCCTCGTGACCACCCTGAGCCACGGC
GTGCAGTGCTTCGCCCGCTACCCCGACCACATGAAGCAGCACGACTTCTTCAAGTCCGCCATGCCCGAAG
GCTACGTCCAGGAGCGCACCATCTTCTTCAAGGACGACGGCACCTACAAGACCCGCGCCGAGGTGAAGTT
CGAGGGCGACACCCTAGTGAACCGCATCGAGCTGAAGGGCGTCGACTTCAAGGAGGACGGCAACATCCTG
GGGCACAAGCTGGAGTACAACTTCAACAGCCACAACATCTATATCATGGCCGTCAAGCAGAAGAACGGCA
TCAAGGTGAACTTCAAGATCCGCCACAACGTGGAGGACGGCAGCGTGCAGCTCGCCGACCACTACCAGCA
GAACACCCCCATCGGCGACGGCCCCGTGCTGCTGCCCGACAGCCACTACCTGAGCACCCAGTCCGTGCTG
AGCAAAGACCCCAACGAGAAGCGCGATCACATGGTCCTGCTGGAGTTCCGCACCGCCGCCGGGATCACTC
TCGGCATGGACGAGCTGTACAAGTAATACCACCCAGCTTTCTTGTACAAAGTGGTACGCGTGAATTCACT
CCTCAGGTGCAGGCTGCCTATCAGAAGGTGGTGGCTGGTGTGGCCAATGCCCTGGCTCACAAATACCACT
GAGATCTTTTTCCCTCTGCCAAAAATTATGGGGACATCATGAAGCCCCTTGAGCATCTGACTTCTGGCTA
ATAAAGGAAATTTATTTTCATTGCAATAGTGTGTTGGAATTTTTTGTGTCTCTCACTCGGAAGGACATAT
GGGAGGGCAAATCATTTAAAACATCAGAATGAGTATTTGGTTTAGAGTTTGGCAACATATGCCCATATGC
TGGCTGCCATGAACAAAGGTTGGCTATAAAGAGGTCATCAGTATATGAAACAGCCCCCTGCTGTCCATTC
CTTATTCCATAGAAAAGCCTTGACTTGAGGTTAGATTTTTTTTATATTTTGTTTTGTGTTATTTTTTTCT
TTAACATCCCTAAAATTTTCCTTACATGTTTTACTAGCCAGATTTTTCCTCCTCTCCTGACTACTCCCAG
TCATAGCTGTCCCTCTTCTCTTATGGAGATCCCTCGACCTGCAGCCCAAGCTTGGCGTAATCATGGTCAT
AGCTGTTTCCTGTGTGAAATTGTTATCCGCTCACAATTCCACACAACATACGAGCCGGAAGCATAAAGTG
TAAAGCCTGGGGTGCCTAATGAGTGAGCTAACTCACATTAATTGCGTTGCGCTCACTGCCCGCTTTCCAG
TCGGGAAACCTGTCGTGCCAGCGGATCGACAGTACTAAGCTTGGTCTAATACCCAATCTCTCGTCTTATC
CAGATGTTTTATACGCCTCTGGCCCGTGTCTCAAAATCTCTGATGTTACATTGCACAAGATAAAATAATA
TCATCATGAACAATAAAACTGTCTGCTTACATAAACAGTAATACAAGGGGTGTTATGAGCCATATTCAAC
GGGAAACGTCGAGGCCGCGATTAAATTCCAACATGGATGCTGATTTATATGGGTATAAATGGGCTCGCGA
TAATGTCGGGCAATCAGGTGCGACAATCTATCGCTTGTATGGGAAGCCCGATGCGCCAGAGTTGTTTCTG
AAACATGGCAAAGGTAGCGTTGCCAATGATGTTACAGATGAGATGGTCAGACTAAACTGGCTGACGGAAT
TTATGCCTCTTCCGACCATCAAGCATTTTATCCGTACTCCTGATGATGCATGGTTACTCACCACTGCGAT
CCCCGGAAAAACAGCATTCCAGGTATTAGAAGAATATCCTGATTCAGGTGAAAATATTGTTGATGCGCTG
GCAGTGTTCCTGCGCCGGTTGCATTCGATTCCTGTTTGTAATTGTCCTTTTAACAGCGATCGCGTATTTC
GTCTCGCTCAGGCGCAATCACGAATGAATAACGGTTTGGTTGATGCGAGTGATTTTGATGACGAGCGTAA
TGGCTGGCCTGTTGAACAAGTCTGGAAAGAAATGCATAAACTTTTGCCATTCTCACCGGATTCAGTCGTC
ACTCATGGTGATTTCTCACTTGATAACCTTATTTTTGACGAGGGGAAATTAATAGGTTGTATTGATGTTG
GACGAGTCGGAATCGCAGACCGATACCAGGATCTTGCCATCCTATGGAACTGCCTCGGTGAGTTTTCTCC
TTCATTACAGAAACGGCTTTTTCAAAAATATGGTATTGATAATCCTGATATGAATAAATTGCAGTTTCAT
TTGATGCTCGATGAGTTTTTCTAATCAGAATTGGTTAATTGGTTGTAACACTGGCAGAGCATTACGCTGA
CTTGACGGGACGGCGCAAGCTCATGACCAAAATCCCTTAACGTGAGTTACGCGTCGTTCCACTGAGCGTC
AGAGGTATCACTAGTATTACAGAGGTAAGTTATAACAGTCGCCTAACCC
