>Addgene plasmid #103672 | LSB-hsa-miR-607 | depositor partial sequence | sequence record 196393 | hsa-miR-607 target
GTTATAGATCTGGATTTGAAC
